Addgene plasmid #89627: pET21a - TDR
Purpose: Expresses recombinant 6HIS tagged T. cruzi thiol dependent reductase in E. coli upon IPTG induction
Depositing lab: Judy Lieberman. Depositing organization: Boston Children's Hospital. Publication: Killer lymphocytes use granulysin, perforin and granzymes to kill intracellular parasites. Dotiwala F, Mulik S, Polidoro RB, Ansara JA, Burleigh BA, Walch M, Gazzinelli RT, Lieberman J. Nat Med. 2016 Feb;22(2):210-6. doi: 10.1038/nm.4023. Epub 2016 Jan 11. PubMed 26752517.
Backbone
  Vector backbone: pET21a
  Backbone size w/o insert (bp): 5500
  Vector type: Bacterial Expression
Growth in bacteria
  Bacterial resistance: Ampicillin, 100 μg/mL
  Growth temperature: 37°C
  Growth strain: DH5alpha
  Copy number: High Copy
Gene/Insert
  Gene/Insert name: thiol dependent reductase (alt name: TDR)
  Species: T. cruzi
  Insert size (bp): 1335
  GenBank ID: Tc00.1047053503419.30 Tc00.1047053503419.30
  Tag / fusion protein: 6HIS (C terminal on insert); T7 tag (gene 10 leader) (N terminal on backbone)
Terms and licenses: Academic/Nonprofit Terms; Industry Terms: Not Available to Industry
How to cite: pET21a - TDR was a gift from Judy Lieberman (Addgene plasmid # 89627 ; http://n2t.net/addgene:89627 ; RRID:Addgene_89627)
