[The description below was written by a language model from this plasmid's Addgene catalogue record and pLannotate feature annotations shown in this document.]
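Description:
pET21a - TDR is a bacterial expression plasmid built on the pET21a backbone for IPTG-inducible production of recombinant thiol dependent reductase (TDR) from Trypanosoma cruzi in E. coli. The sequenced construct is about 6.8 kb, consistent with an insert of roughly 1.3 kb in a backbone of about 5.5 kb. It is propagated through a ColE1/pBR322-type origin and selected with ampicillin via the β-lactamase gene and its own promoter. The catalogue lists it as high copy, although the feature table also shows the rop gene and the bom region inherited from pBR322, which normally moderate copy number. An f1 origin is present and would allow single-stranded DNA production. The short tetracycline-resistance fragments and the small predicted E. coli ORF are non-functional pBR322 remnants of the backbone.

Expression is driven by the T7 promoter, immediately followed by a lac operator and the strong ribosome binding site from T7 gene 10. The plasmid-borne lacI gene, under its own promoter, supplies the repressor that keeps the cassette silent until IPTG is added. Transcription requires a host that provides T7 RNA polymerase and stops at the T7 terminator. The TDR coding sequence itself is not annotated in the feature table, but it occupies the gap between the N-terminal T7 tag (gene 10 leader) contributed by the backbone and a C-terminal six-histidine tag, which the annotation tool labels as a fragment of a longer His tag. The short "SET1" fragment called just downstream appears to be a sequence-similarity match in the region before the terminator rather than a designed fusion partner. The His tag permits metal-affinity purification of the parasite enzyme. The associated publication concerns killing of intracellular parasites by killer lymphocytes, though the record does not state how the purified protein was used.
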