Features (pLannotate 1.2.2; 19 found; start..end, strand, type, name):
      1..33      +  CDS            T7 tag (gene 10 leader): leader peptide from bacteriophage T7 gene 10 promotes efficient translation in E. coli
   1399..1416    +  CDS            9xHis (fragment): 9xHis affinity tag
   1426..1475    +  CDS            SET1 (fragment): solubility-enhancement tag derived from T7 phage gene 10B
   1483..1530    +  terminator     T7 terminator: transcription terminator for bacteriophage T7 RNA polymerase
   1567..1995    +  rep_origin     f1 ori (sequence partly withheld): f1 bacteriophage origin of replication; arrow indicates direction of (+) strand synthesis
   2048..2152    +  promoter       AmpR promoter: bla
   2153..3013    +  CDS            AmpR: β-lactamase; bla; confers resistance to ampicillin, carbenicillin, and related antibiotics
   3184..3772    +  rep_origin     ori: high-copy-number ColE1/pMB1/pBR322/pUC origin of replication
   3958..4097    -  misc_feature   bom: basis of mobility region from pBR322
   4199..4390    -  CDS            rop: Rop protein, which maintains plasmids at low copy number; rop
   4407..4787    +  CDS            YPB1_ECOLX: Protein predicted: Swiss-Prot protein existence level 4. From Escherichia coli.
   4859..5150    -  CDS            TcR (fragment): tetracycline efflux protein; tet; confers resistance to tetracycline
   5165..5186    -  protein_bind   CAP binding site: CAP binding activates transcription in the presence of cAMP. E. coli catabolite activator protein
   5199..6281    -  CDS            lacI: lac repressor; lacI; The lac repressor binds to the lac operator to inhibit transcription in E. coli. This inhibition can be relieved by adding lactose or isopropyl-β-D-thiogalactopyranoside (IPTG).
   6282..6359    -  promoter       lacI promoter: lacI
   6367..6646    -  CDS            TcR (fragment): tetracycline efflux protein; tet; confers resistance to tetracycline
   6668..6686    +  promoter       T7 promoter: promoter for bacteriophage T7 RNA polymerase
   6687..6711    +  protein_bind   lac operator: The lac repressor binds to the lac operator to inhibit transcription in E. coli. This inhibition can be relieved by adding lactose or isopropyl-β-D-thiogalactopyranoside (IPTG). lac repressor encoded by lacI
   6726..6748    +  RBS            RBS: efficient ribosome binding site from bacteriophage T7 gene 10 (Olins and Rangwala, 1989)
>Addgene plasmid #89627 | pET21a - TDR | addgene full sequence | sequence record 176695 | Addgene NGS Result
ATGGCTAGCATGACTGGTGGACAGCAAATGGGTCGCGGATCCGAATTCATGAAGGCTTTGAAACTTTTTA
AAGACCGATTATGCCCCTTTTGCCAACGCGTGTTGATCACGGCGAAGGAAAAGCGTGTCACGTTGGAGGA
GGTGGAGGTTCCTCTTGGCGATGACATGCCGCAGTGGTACAAGGAGCTGAACCCACGGGAGACGGTTCCA
ACGCTTCAGGTGGATGGAAAAAAATGCATGATCGAGTCAGATCTCATTTCACGGTACATTGACCGCATTT
CTTCTCCCGCGAACGCCCTTATGGGGTCAAGCCCCTACCAACGGCACCGCGTGGAGTTTTTTCTGGGTGA
GATCGGCGATCTTGTCAAAGCATATTTTGGCCTTGTTAGGGACCCTTTCAATGAGGAGAAGCGGAAGTCC
GTGGATAACAACACCGCATATATCGAGGATATCATTGCAGAACATCAGGGGGACGGACCATATTTTCTTG
ATGACACGTTTTCCATGGCTGAAGTTATGGTCGTTCCATTTCTTGCTTGTTTCCGTCCAGTTTTAAGTTA
CTATTGTGGTTATGACATCTTCCATAATGCTCCCCGTCTCAAGAAAATGTACGTGACGTCCATGCAGCGT
ACAACTGTGAAGGAAACGATTTCAAAGCCAGAAGAATACATTATTGGCTTTAAGAGTAAGGTGCCAAAAT
CGCACGTCACATGGTCATTGGCTCCTGGCTATGTACTTTTTGTTAACAAGTATTCTCCATTTTCGGATCG
CCCTCGTTTGGCATGTGCACTGAAGAATATTGATTTGCCCATGCTTGAAATTGATTTGAAACAGTTGCCC
CCGTGGTTCCGATGGTTTAACCAGCGTGAAACTGTGCCAACTTTGCTTACCCCACAGGGTACCTACGTTC
ATGAGTCCCAACTTATTGTTCATTATCTTGATGATGGGTTCCCAGAGCATGGGCCTGCGCTACTTCCCAA
GGATGCCGATGGATCGTACCATGTGAGGTTTGTTGAATCTAATGTGGATTACTTTATGGATGCCATGTAT
TCTTTCATAAAGGATCCAAAAAACATGAATGCAAAGGAAGAATTTGATTGGGCAGCAGGTGAGCTTGAGA
AATTATTGGCGGAACATCAGTTTGGGGAGGGTCCATTTTTTGGTGGAGCCACAATGAACGCTGCTGACGT
TTCTCTTGTGCCCATGCTGGTGCACCTGAAGGCCTGCACTCCAGAACTGACGGAAGGCCAGGATTTGCTT
GCAAATTACAAGCTGTTGGCCGCCGCCGCGGAAGCGGGTTTGACGAGTGAGGCAGGCAAAAAGGTCTTTT
TGTCACTCTCGGAATACTCGAGTATATACAAGACGTTTTTGCGTCCATCGTCTGCGGCCGCACTCGAGCA
CCACCACCACCACCACTGAGATCCGGCTGCTAACAAAGCCCGAAAGGAAGCTGAGTTGGCTGCTGCCACC
GCTGAGCAATAACTAGCATAACCCCTTGGGGCCTCTAAACGGGTCTTGAGGGGTTTTTTGCTGAAAGGAG
GAACTATATCCGGATTGGCGAATGGG
[124 nt withheld, positions 1567-1690]
C
[91 nt withheld, positions 1692-1782]
A
[49 nt withheld, positions 1784-1832]
CCTTTGACGTTGGAGTCCACGTTCTTT
[37 nt withheld, positions 1860-1896]
ACCCTATCTCGGTCTATTCTTTTGATTTATAAGGGATTTTGCCGATTTCGGCCTATTGGTTAAAAAATGA
GCTGATTTAACAAAAATTTAACGCGAATTTTAACAAAATATTAACGCTTACAATTTAGGTGGCACTTTTC
GGGGAAATGTGCGCGGAACCCCTATTTGTTTATTTTTCTAAATACATTCAAATATGTATCCGCTCATGAG
ACAATAACCCTGATAAATGCTTCAATAATATTGAAAAAGGAAGAGTATGAGTATTCAACATTTCCGTGTC
GCCCTTATTCCCTTTTTTGCGGCATTTTGCCTTCCTGTTTTTGCTCACCCAGAAACGCTGGTGAAAGTAA
AAGATGCTGAAGATCAGTTGGGTGCACGAGTGGGTTACATCGAACTGGATCTCAACAGCGGTAAGATCCT
TGAGAGTTTTCGCCCCGAAGAACGTTTTCCAATGATGAGCACTTTTAAAGTTCTGCTATGTGGCGCGGTA
TTATCCCGTATTGACGCCGGGCAAGAGCAACTCGGTCGCCGCATACACTATTCTCAGAATGACTTGGTTG
AGTACTCACCAGTCACAGAAAAGCATCTTACGGATGGCATGACAGTAAGAGAATTATGCAGTGCTGCCAT
AACCATGAGTGATAACACTGCGGCCAACTTACTTCTGACAACGATCGGAGGACCGAAGGAGCTAACCGCT
TTTTTGCACAACATGGGGGATCATGTAACTCGCCTTGATCGTTGGGAACCGGAGCTGAATGAAGCCATAC
CAAACGACGAGCGTGACACCACGATGCCTGCAGCAATGGCAACAACGTTGCGCAAACTATTAACTGGCGA
ACTACTTACTCTAGCTTCCCGGCAACAATTAATAGACTGGATGGAGGCGGATAAAGTTGCAGGACCACTT
CTGCGCTCGGCCCTTCCGGCTGGCTGGTTTATTGCTGATAAATCTGGAGCCGGTGAGCGTGGGTCTCGCG
GTATCATTGCAGCACTGGGGCCAGATGGTAAGCCCTCCCGTATCGTAGTTATCTACACGACGGGGAGTCA
GGCAACTATGGATGAACGAAATAGACAGATCGCTGAGATAGGTGCCTCACTGATTAAGCATTGGTAACTG
TCAGACCAAGTTTACTCATATATACTTTAGATTGATTTAAAACTTCATTTTTAATTTAAAAGGATCTAGG
TGAAGATCCTTTTTGATAATCTCATGACCAAAATCCCTTAACGTGAGTTTTCGTTCCACTGAGCGTCAGA
CCCCGTAGAAAAGATCAAAGGATCTTCTTGAGATCCTTTTTTTCTGCGCGTAATCTGCTGCTTGCAAACA
AAAAAACCACCGCTACCAGCGGTGGTTTGTTTGCCGGATCAAGAGCTACCAACTCTTTTTCCGAAGGTAA
CTGGCTTCAGCAGAGCGCAGATACCAAATACTGTCCTTCTAGTGTAGCCGTAGTTAGGCCACCACTTCAA
GAACTCTGTAGCACCGCCTACATACCTCGCTCTGCTAATCCTGTTACCAGTGGCTGCTGCCAGTGGCGAT
AAGTCGTGTCTTACCGGGTTGGACTCAAGACGATAGTTACCGGATAAGGCGCAGCGGTCGGGCTGAACGG
GGGGTTCGTGCACACAGCCCAGCTTGGAGCGAACGACCTACACCGAACTGAGATACCTACAGCGTGAGCT
ATGAGAAAGCGCCACGCTTCCCGAAGGGAGAAAGGCGGACAGGTATCCGGTAAGCGGCAGGGTCGGAACA
GGAGAGCGCACGAGGGAGCTTCCAGGGGGAAACGCCTGGTATCTTTATAGTCCTGTCGGGTTTCGCCACC
TCTGACTTGAGCGTCGATTTTTGTGATGCTCGTCAGGGGGGCGGAGCCTATGGAAAAACGCCAGCAACGC
GGCCTTTTTACGGTTCCTGGCCTTTTGCTGGCCTTTTGCTCACATGTTCTTTCCTGCGTTATCCCCTGAT
TCTGTGGATAACCGTATTACCGCCTTTGAGTGAGCTGATACCGCTCGCCGCAGCCGAACGACCGAGCGCA
GCGAGTCAGTGAGCGAGGAAGCGGAAGAGCGCCTGATGCGGTATTTTCTCCTTACGCATCTGTGCGGTAT
TTCACACCGCAATGGTGCACTCTCAGTACAATCTGCTCTGATGCCGCATAGTTAAGCCAGTATACACTCC
GCTATCGCTACGTGACTGGGTCATGGCTGCGCCCCGACACCCGCCAACACCCGCTGACGCGCCCTGACGG
GCTTGTCTGCTCCCGGCATCCGCTTACAGACAAGCTGTGACCGTCTCCGGGAGCTGCATGTGTCAGAGGT
TTTCACCGTCATCACCGAAACGCGCGAGGCAGCTGCGGTAAAGCTCATCAGCGTGGTCGTGAAGCGATTC
ACAGATGTCTGCCTGTTCATCCGCGTCCAGCTCGTTGAGTTTCTCCAGAAGCGTTAATGTCTGGCTTCTG
ATAAAGCGGGCCATGTTAAGGGCGGTTTTTTCCTGTTTGGTCACTGATGCCTCCGTGTAAGGGGGATTTC
TGTTCATGGGGGTAATGATACCGATGAAACGAGAGAGGATGCTCACGATACGGGTTACTGATGATGAACA
TGCCCGGTTACTGGAACGTTGTGAGGGTAAACAACTGGCGGTATGGATGCGGCGGGACCAGAGAAAAATC
ACTCAGGGTCAATGCCAGCGCTTCGTTAATACAGATGTAGGTGTTCCACAGGGTAGCCAGCAGCATCCTG
CGATGCAGATCCGGAACATAATGGTGCAGGGCGCTGACTTCCGCGTTTCCAGACTTTACGAAACACGGAA
ACCGAAGACCATTCATGTTGTTGCTCAGGTCGCAGACGTTTTGCAGCAGCAGTCGCTTCACGTTCGCTCG
CGTATCGGTGATTCATTCTGCTAACCAGTAAGGCAACCCCGCCAGCCTAGCCGGGTCCTCAACGACAGGA
GCACGATCATGCGCACCCGTGGGGCCGCCATGCCGGCGATAATGGCCTGCTTCTCGCCGAAACGTTTGGT
GGCGGGACCAGTGACGAAGGCTTGAGCGAGGGCGTGCAAGATTCCGAATACCGCAAGCGACAGGCCGATC
ATCGTCGCGCTCCAGCGAAAGCGGTCCTCGCCGAAAATGACCCAGAGCGCTGCCGGCACCTGTCCTACGA
GTTGCATGATAAAGAAGACAGTCATAAGTGCGGCGACGATAGTCATGCCCCGCGCCCACCGGAAGGAGCT
GACTGGGTTGAAGGCTCTCAAGGGCATCGGTCGAGATCCCGGTGCCTAATGAGTGAGCTAACTTACATTA
ATTGCGTTGCGCTCACTGCCCGCTTTCCAGTCGGGAAACCTGTCGTGCCAGCTGCATTAATGAATCGGCC
AACGCGCGGGGAGAGGCGGTTTGCGTATTGGGCGCCAGGGTGGTTTTTCTTTTCACCAGTGAGACGGGCA
ACAGCTGATTGCCCTTCACCGCCTGGCCCTGAGAGAGTTGCAGCAAGCGGTCCACGCTGGTTTGCCCCAG
CAGGCGAAAATCCTGTTTGATGGTGGTTAACGGCGGGATATAACATGAGCTGTCTTCGGTATCGTCGTAT
CCCACTACCGAGATATCCGCACCAACGCGCAGCCCGGACTCGGTAATGGCGCGCATTGCGCCCAGCGCCA
TCTGATCGTTGGCAACCAGCATCGCAGTGGGAACGATGCCCTCATTCAGCATTTGCATGGTTTGTTGAAA
ACCGGACATGGCACTCCAGTCGCCTTCCCGTTCCGCTATCGGCTGAATTTGATTGCGAGTGAGATATTTA
TGCCAGCCAGCCAGACGCAGACGCGCCGAGACAGAACTTAATGGGCCCGCTAACAGCGCGATTTGCTGGT
GACCCAATGCGACCAGATGCTCCACGCCCAGTCGCGTACCGTCTTCATGGGAGAAAATAATACTGTTGAT
GGGTGTCTGGTCAGAGACATCAAGAAATAACGCCGGAACATTAGTGCAGGCAGCTTCCACAGCAATGGCA
TCCTGGTCATCCAGCGGATAGTTAATGATCAGCCCACTGACGCGTTGCGCGAGAAGATTGTGCACCGCCG
CTTTACAGGCTTCGACGCCGCTTCGTTCTACCATCGACACCACCACGCTGGCACCCAGTTGATCGGCGCG
AGATTTAATCGCCGCGACAATTTGCGACGGCGCGTGCAGGGCCAGACTGGAGGTGGCAACGCCAATCAGC
AACGACTGTTTGCCCGCCAGTTGTTGTGCCACGCGGTTGGGAATGTAATTCAGCTCCGCCATCGCCGCTT
CCACTTTTTCCCGCGTTTTCGCAGAAACGTGGCTGGCCTGGTTCACCACGCGGGAAACGGTCTGATAAGA
GACACCGGCATACTCTGCGACATCGTATAACGTTACTGGTTTCACATTCACCACCCTGAATTGACTCTCT
TCCGGGCGCTATCATGCCATACCGCGAAAGGTTTTGCGCCATTCGATGGTGTCCGGGATCTCGACGCTCT
CCCTTATGCGACTCCTGCATTAGGAAGCAGCCCAGTAGTAGGTTGAGGCCGTTGAGCACCGCCGCCGCAA
GGAATGGTGCATGCAAGGAGATGGCGCCCAACAGTCCCCCGGCCACGGGGCCTGCCACCATACCCACGCC
GAAACAAGCGCTCATGAGCCCGAAGTGGCGAGCCCGATCTTCCCCATCGGTGATGTCGGCGATATAGGCG
CCAGCAACCGCACCTGTGGCGCCGGTGATGCCGGCCACGATGCGTCCGGCGTAGAGGATCGAGATCTCGA
TCCCGCGAAATTAATACGACTCACTATAGGGGAATTGTGAGCGGATAACAATTCCCCTCTAGAAATAATT
TTGTTTAACTTTAAGAAGGAGATATACAT
